Addgene plasmid #12707: DCT.VV.Orf19
Purpose: This plasmid was designed for screening purposes and may contain discrepancies relative to the current canonical GenBank version of the gene.
Depositing lab: Jack Bennink & Jon Yewdell. Depositing organization: National Institute of Allergy and Infectious Diseases (NIAID). Publication: Identification of poxvirus CD8+ T cell determinants to enable rational design and characterization of smallpox vaccines. Tscharke DC, Karupiah G, Zhou J, Palmore T, Irvine KR, Haeryfar SM, Williams S, Sidney J, Sette A, Bennink JR, Yewdell JW. J Exp Med. 2005 January 3; 201(1): 95–104. 10.1084/jem.20041912 PubMed 15623576.
Backbone
  Vector backbone: pcDNA 3.1D V5-His-TOPO
  Backbone manufacturer: Invitrogen
  Backbone size w/o insert (bp): 5514
  Vector type: Mammalian Expression
  Selectable markers: Neomycin (select with G418)
Growth in bacteria
  Bacterial resistance: Ampicillin, 100 μg/mL
  Growth temperature: 37°C
  Growth strain: DH5alpha
  Copy number: High Copy
Gene/Insert
  Gene/Insert name: VV.Orf19 (alt names: VV_WR_056; virion core DNA binding phosphoprotein)
  Species: Vaccinia Virus
  Insert size (bp): 306
  GenBank ID: 9790972
  Cloning method: Restriction Enzyme; 5′ cloning site BamHI (not destroyed); 3′ cloning site BamHI (not destroyed)
  Sequencing primers: 5′ Universal T7
Terms and licenses: Academic/Nonprofit Terms; Industry Terms: Not Available to Industry
Depositor comments: Please see the Vaccinia kit page ( https://www.addgene.org/vvorf/ ) for more information. The kit page contains the supplemental VVOrfData spreadsheet, which includes important information about this plasmid. The plasmid and insert names provided here relate only to this library. The name of the ORF (if present) in VACV strain Copenhagen and the name of the ORF (if annotated) in VACV strain WR sequence can be found in VVOrfData spreadsheet. Please note that the amino acid sequence given for each ORF in the spreadsheet may contain some errors. Additionally, changes from the expected sequence may be present in these plasmids. Please see Addgene's quality control sequence and sequencing notes in the VVOrfData spreadsheet before ordering this plasmid.
How to cite: DCT.VV.Orf19 was a gift from Jack Bennink & Jon Yewdell (Addgene plasmid # 12707 ; http://n2t.net/addgene:12707 ; RRID:Addgene_12707)
