[The description below was written by a language model from this plasmid's Addgene catalogue record.]
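Description:
DCT.VV.Orf19 is a mammalian expression plasmid built on the commercial pcDNA 3.1D V5-His-TOPO backbone (about 5.5 kb without insert) and carrying a short, 306 bp open reading frame from vaccinia virus. The insert, named VV.Orf19 within its library, corresponds to the WR-strain locus VV_WR_056 and is annotated as a virion core DNA-binding phosphoprotein. The record lists BamHI sites, both retained, flanking the insert at the 5′ and 3′ ends. The plasmid is maintained in E. coli as a high-copy, ampicillin-selected construct, and it carries a neomycin resistance marker that allows G418 selection of transfected mammalian cells. No feature table is provided, so the promoter and tag arrangement are not explicitly recorded. Vectors of this family normally drive the insert from a CMV promoter, with an upstream T7 promoter (consistent with the listed T7 sequencing primer) and optional C-terminal V5 and His tags. Whether the ORF is in frame with those tags here is not stated.

The plasmid is one member of a library of individually cloned vaccinia ORFs, made for screening rather than as a sequence-verified reference clone. The associated work concerned identifying poxvirus CD8+ T cell determinants to support the design and characterization of smallpox vaccines, which suggests that each ORF was expressed in mammalian cells to test for recognition by virus-specific T cells. The depositors caution that the insert may differ from the current canonical GenBank sequence, that the ORF naming is specific to this library, and that the supplementary library spreadsheet and quality-control sequencing should be consulted for the Copenhagen and WR strain equivalents and any known discrepancies.
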