>Addgene plasmid #12707 | DCT.VV.Orf19 | addgene partial sequence | sequence record 19103 | T7 5'-TAATACGACTCACTATAGGG-3'
GATCCAGTACCCTTCACCGAATTCCAGCTGACCACCATGAATTCTCATTTTGCATCTGCTCATACTCCGT
TTTATATCAATACCAAAGAAGGAAGATATCTGGTTCTAAAAGCCGTTAAAGTATGCGATGTTAGAACTGT
AGAATGCGAAGGAAGTAAAGCTTCCTGCGTACTCAAAGTAGATAAACCCTCATCGCCCGCGTGTGAGAGA
AGACCTTCGTCCCCGTCCAGATGCGAGAGAATGAATAACCCTGGAAAACAAGTTCCGTTTATGAGGACGG
ACATGCTACAAAATATGTTCGCGGCTAATCGCGACAACGTGGCGTCGAGGCTTTTGAACTAAGCAATTCC
CGGGGATCCGAATAAAGGGTCAAGACAATTCTGCAGATATCCAGCACAGTGGCGGCCGCTCGAGTCTAGA
GGGCCCGCGGTTCGAAGGTAAGCCTATCCCTAACCCTCTCCTCGGTCTCGATTCTACGCGTACCGGTCAT
CATCACCATCACCATTGAGTTTAAACCCGCTGATCAGCCTCGACTGTGCCTTCTAGTTGCCAGCCATCTG
TTGTTTGCCCCTCCCCCGTGCCTTCCTTGACCCTGGAAGGTGCCACTCCCACTGTCCTTTCCTAATAAAA
TGAGGAAATTGCATCGCATTGTCTGAGTAGGTG
